Addgene plasmid #28102: HA-Cdk9
Depositing lab: Andrew Rice. Depositing organization: Baylor College of Medicine. Publication: Phosphatase PPM1A regulates phosphorylation of Thr-186 in the Cdk9 T-loop. Wang Y, Dow EC, Liang YY, Ramakrishnan R, Liu H, Sung TL, Lin X, Rice AP. J Biol Chem. 2008 Nov 28. 283(48):33578-84. 10.1074/jbc.M807495200 PubMed 18829461.
Backbone
  Vector backbone: pcDNA6/3HA
  Vector type: Mammalian Expression, Bacterial Expression
Growth in bacteria
  Bacterial resistance: Ampicillin, 100 μg/mL
  Growth temperature: 37°C
  Growth strain: DH5alpha
  Copy number: Unknown
Gene/Insert
  Gene/Insert name: Cdk9 (alt name: Cdk9-42k)
  Species: H. sapiens (human)
  Insert size (bp): 1100
  Entrez Gene: CDK9 (a.k.a. C-2k, CDC2L4, CTK1, PITALRE, TAK)
  Tag / fusion protein: 3x HA (N terminal on backbone)
  Cloning method: Restriction Enzyme
  Sequencing primers: 5′ n/a
Terms and licenses: Academic/Nonprofit Terms; Industry Terms: Not Available to Industry
How to cite: HA-Cdk9 was a gift from Andrew Rice (Addgene plasmid # 28102 ; http://n2t.net/addgene:28102 ; RRID:Addgene_28102)
