[The description below was written by a language model from this plasmid's Addgene catalogue record.]
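Description:
HA-Cdk9 is a plasmid for expressing epitope-tagged human CDK9, built on the pcDNA6/3HA backbone and catalogued as both a mammalian and a bacterial expression vector. It is propagated in E. coli under ampicillin selection; the copy number is recorded as unknown. The record does not list the promoter, polyadenylation signal, origin of replication or any mammalian selection marker, and no feature table is available to confirm them, so these elements can only be presumed to follow the design of the parent backbone.

The insert is an approximately 1.1 kb human CDK9 coding sequence, given the alternative name Cdk9-42k, which indicates the 42 kDa isoform of the kinase. It was introduced by restriction enzyme cloning, downstream of a triple HA tag supplied by the backbone, so the protein is produced with 3x HA fused to its N terminus. The tag allows the exogenous protein to be detected by immunoblotting and immunoprecipitated with anti-HA antibodies, separately from endogenous CDK9.

CDK9 (also known as PITALRE or TAK) is the catalytic subunit of the positive transcription elongation factor P-TEFb, which promotes RNA polymerase II elongation. The associated publication concerns regulation of phosphorylation at Thr-186 in the CDK9 T-loop by the phosphatase PPM1A. This suggests the construct was used to express tagged CDK9 in cultured mammalian cells for studying its phosphorylation state, interactions and activity, although the record does not describe specific experiments.
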