>Addgene plasmid #28102 | HA-Cdk9 | addgene partial sequence | sequence record 34407 | 28102 with CMV-F
GCAGAGCTCTCTGGCTAACTAGAGAACCCACTGCTTACTGGCTTATCGAAATTAATACGACTCACTATAG
GGAGACCCAAGCTTATGTACCCATACGACGTCCCAGACTACGCTTACCCATACGACGTCCCAGACTACGC
TTACCCATACGACGTCCCAGACTACGCTACCGGTGCAAAGCAGTACGACTCGGTGGAGTGCCCTTTTTGT
GATGAAGTTTCCAAATACGAGAAGCTCGCCAAGATCGGCCAAGGCACCTTCGGGGAGGTGTTCAAGGCCA
GGCACCGCAAGACCGGCCAGAAGGTGGCTCTGAAGAAGGTGCTGATGGAAAACGAGAAGGAGGGGTTCCC
CATTACAGCCTTGCGGGAGATCAAGATCCTTCAGCTTCTAAAACACGAGAATGTGGTCAACTTGATTGAG
ATTTGTCGAACCAAAGCTTCCCCCTATAACCGCTGCAAGGGTAGTATATACCTGGTGTTCGACTTCTGCG
AGCATGACCTTGCTGGGCTGTTGAGCAATGTTTTGGTCAAGTTCACGCTGTCTGAGATCAAGAGGGTGAT
GCAGATGCTGCTTAACGGCCTCTACTACATCCACAGAAACAAGATCCTGCATAGGGACATGAAGGCTGCT
AATGTGCTTATCACTCGTGATGGGGTCCTGAAGCTGGCAGACTTTGGGCTGGCCCGGGCCTTCAGCCTGG
CCAAGAACAGCCAGCCCAACCGCTACACCAACCGTGTGGTGACACTCTGGTACCGGCCCCCGGAGCTGTT
GCTCGGGGAGCGGGACTACGGCCCCCCCATTGACCTGTGGGGTGCTGGGTGCATCATGGCAGAGATGTGG
ACCCGCAGCCCCATCATGCAGGGCAACACGGAGCAGCACCAACTCGCCCTCATCAGTCAGCTCTGCGGCT
CCATCA
