LOCUS       Exported 6609 bp ds-DNA circular SYN 12-MAY-2021
DEFINITION  synthetic circular DNA
ACCESSION   .
VERSION     .
KEYWORDS    HA-Cdk9
SOURCE      synthetic DNA construct
  ORGANISM  synthetic DNA construct
REFERENCE   1 (bases 1 to 6609)
  AUTHORS   Wang Y, Dow EC, Liang YY, Ramakrishnan R, Liu H, Sung TL, Lin X,
            Rice AP
  TITLE     Phosphatase PPM1A regulates phosphorylation of Thr-186 in the Cdk9
            T-loop.
  JOURNAL   J Biol Chem. 2008 Nov 28. 283(48):33578-84.
  PUBMED    18829461
REFERENCE   2 (bases 1 to 6609)
  AUTHORS   .
  TITLE     Direct Submission
  JOURNAL   Exported May 12, 2021 from SnapGene Server 1.1.58
            http://www.snapgene.com
FEATURES             Location/Qualifiers
     source          1..6609
                     /organism="synthetic DNA construct"
                     /mol_type="other DNA"
     primer_bind     complement(44..63)
                     /label=pRS-marker
                     /note="pRS vectors, use to sequence yeast selectable
                     marker"
     enhancer        235..614
                     /label=CMV enhancer
                     /note="human cytomegalovirus immediate early enhancer"
     promoter        615..818
                     /label=CMV promoter
                     /note="human cytomegalovirus (CMV) immediate early
                     promoter"
     primer_bind     769..789
                     /label=CMV-F
                     /note="Human CMV immediate early promoter, forward primer"
     primer_bind     863..882
                     /label=T7
                     /note="T7 promoter, forward primer"
     promoter        863..881
                     /label=T7 promoter
                     /note="promoter for bacteriophage T7 RNA polymerase"
     CDS             898..978
                     /codon_start=1
                     /product="three tandem HA epitope tags"
                     /label=3xHA
                     /translation="YPYDVPDYAYPYDVPDYAYPYDVPDYA"
     promoter        complement(2161..2179)
                     /label=SP6 promoter
                     /note="promoter for bacteriophage SP6 RNA polymerase"
     primer_bind     complement(2162..2179)
                     /label=SP6
                     /note="SP6 promoter, forward primer"
     primer_bind     complement(2199..2216)
                     /label=BGH-rev
                     /note="Bovine growth hormone terminator, reverse primer.
                     Also called BGH reverse"
     polyA_signal    2205..2429
                     /label=bGH poly(A) signal
                     /note="bovine growth hormone polyadenylation signal"
     rep_origin      2475..2903
                     /direction=RIGHT
                     /label=f1 ori
                     /note="f1 bacteriophage origin of replication; arrow
                     indicates direction of (+) strand synthesis"
     primer_bind     complement(2562..2581)
                     /label=F1ori-R
                     /note="F1 origin, reverse primer"
     primer_bind     2772..2793
                     /label=F1ori-F
                     /note="F1 origin, forward primer"
     primer_bind     complement(2912..2932)
                     /label=pBABE 3'
                     /note="SV40 enhancer, reverse primer for pBABE vectors"
     promoter        2917..3247
                     /label=SV40 promoter
                     /note="SV40 enhancer and early promoter"
     rep_origin      3098..3233
                     /label=SV40 ori
                     /note="SV40 origin of replication"
     primer_bind     3160..3179
                     /label=SV40pro-F
                     /note="SV40 promoter/origin, forward primer"
     CDS             3314..4108
                     /codon_start=1
                     /gene="aph(3')-II (or nptII)"
                     /product="aminoglycoside phosphotransferase from Tn5"
                     /label=NeoR/KanR
                     /note="confers resistance to neomycin, kanamycin, and G418
                     (Geneticin(R))"
                     /translation="MIEQDGLHAGSPAAWVERLFGYDWAQQTIGCSDAAVFRLSAQGRP
                     VLFVKTDLSGALNELQDEAARLSWLATTGVPCAAVLDVVTEAGRDWLLLGEVPGQDLLS
                     SHLAPAEKVSIMADAMRRLHTLDPATCPFDHQAKHRIERARTRMEAGLVDQDDLDEEHQ
                     GLAPAELFARLKARMPDGEDLVVTHGDACLPNIMVENGRFSGFIDCGRLGVADRYQDIA
                     LATRDIAEELGGEWADRFLVLYGIAAPDSQRIAFYRLLDEFF"
     primer_bind     complement(3368..3387)
                     /label=Neo-R
                     /note="Neomycin resistance gene, reverse primer"
     primer_bind     3978..3997
                     /label=Neo-F
                     /note="Neomycin resistance gene, forward primer"
     polyA_signal    4282..4403
                     /label=SV40 poly(A) signal
                     /note="SV40 polyadenylation signal"
     primer_bind     complement(4319..4338)
                     /label=SV40pA-R
                     /note="SV40 polyA, reverse primer"
     primer_bind     4373..4392
                     /label=EBV-rev
                     /note="SV40 polyA terminator, reverse primer"
     primer_bind     complement(4452..4468)
                     /label=M13 rev
                     /note="common sequencing primer, one of multiple similar
                     variants"
     primer_bind     complement(4452..4468)
                     /label=M13 Reverse
                     /note="In lacZ gene. Also called M13-rev"
     primer_bind     complement(4465..4487)
                     /label=M13/pUC Reverse
                     /note="In lacZ gene"
     protein_bind    4476..4492
                     /label=lac operator
                     /bound_moiety="lac repressor encoded by lacI"
                     /note="The lac repressor binds to the lac operator to
                     inhibit transcription in E. coli. This inhibition can be
                     relieved by adding lactose or
                     isopropyl-beta-D-thiogalactopyranoside (IPTG)."
     promoter        complement(4500..4530)
                     /label=lac promoter
                     /note="promoter for the E. coli lac operon"
     protein_bind    4545..4566
                     /label=CAP binding site
                     /bound_moiety="E. coli catabolite activator protein"
                     /note="CAP binding activates transcription in the presence
                     of cAMP."
     primer_bind     complement(4683..4700)
                     /label=L4440
                     /note="L4440 vector, forward primer"
     rep_origin      complement(4854..5442)
                     /direction=LEFT
                     /label=ori
                     /note="high-copy-number ColE1/pMB1/pBR322/pUC origin of
                     replication"
     primer_bind     complement(4934..4953)
                     /label=pBR322ori-F
                     /note="pBR322 origin, forward primer"
     CDS             complement(5613..6473)
                     /codon_start=1
                     /gene="bla"
                     /product="beta-lactamase"
                     /label=AmpR
                     /note="confers resistance to ampicillin, carbenicillin, and
                     related antibiotics"
                     /translation="MSIQHFRVALIPFFAAFCLPVFAHPETLVKVKDAEDQLGARVGYI
                     ELDLNSGKILESFRPEERFPMMSTFKVLLCGAVLSRIDAGQEQLGRRIHYSQNDLVEYS
                     PVTEKHLTDGMTVRELCSAAITMSDNTAANLLLTTIGGPKELTAFLHNMGDHVTRLDRW
                     EPELNEAIPNDERDTTMPVAMATTLRKLLTGELLTLASRQQLIDWMEADKVAGPLLRSA
                     LPAGWFIADKSGAGERGSRGIIAALGPDGKPSRIVVIYTTGSQATMDERNRQIAEIGAS
                     LIKHW"
     primer_bind     6236..6255
                     /label=Amp-R
                     /note="Ampicillin resistance gene, reverse primer"
     promoter        complement(6474..6578)
                     /gene="bla"
                     /label=AmpR promoter
ORIGIN
        1 gacggatcgg gagatctccc gatcccctat ggtcgactct cagtacaatc tgctctgatg
       61 ccgcatagtt aagccagtat ctgctccctg cttgtgtgtt ggaggtcgct gagtagtgcg
      121 cgagcaaaat ttaagctaca acaaggcaag gcttgaccga caattgcatg aagaatctgc
      181 ttagggttag gcgttttgcg ctgcttcgcg atgtacgggc cagatatacg cgttgacatt
      241 gattattgac tagttattaa tagtaatcaa ttacggggtc attagttcat agcccatata
      301 tggagttccg cgttacataa cttacggtaa atggcccgcc tggctgaccg cccaacgacc
      361 cccgcccatt gacgtcaata atgacgtatg ttcccatagt aacgccaata gggactttcc
      421 attgacgtca atgggtggac tatttacggt aaactgccca cttggcagta catcaagtgt
      481 atcatatgcc aagtacgccc cctattgacg tcaatgacgg taaatggccc gcctggcatt
      541 atgcccagta catgacctta tgggactttc ctacttggca gtacatctac gtattagtca
      601 tcgctattac catggtgatg cggttttggc agtacatcaa tgggcgtgga tagcggtttg
      661 actcacgggg atttccaagt ctccacccca ttgacgtcaa tgggagtttg ttttggcacc
      721 aaaatcaacg ggactttcca aaatgtcgta acaactccgc cccattgacg caaatgggcg
      781 gtaggcgtgt acggtgggag gtctatataa gcagagctct ctggctaact agagaaccca
      841 ctgcttactg gcttatcgaa attaatacga ctcactatag ggagacccaa gcttatgtac
      901 ccatacgacg tcccagacta cgcttaccca tacgacgtcc cagactacgc ttacccatac
      961 gacgtcccag actacgctac cggtgcaaag cagtacgact cggtggagtg ccctttttgt
     1021 gatgaagttt ccaaatacga gaagctcgcc aagatcggcc aaggcacctt cggggaggtg
     1081 ttcaaggcca ggcaccgcaa gaccggccag aaggtggctc tgaagaaggt gctgatggaa
     1141 aacgagaagg aggggttccc cattacagcc ttgcgggaga tcaagatcct tcagcttcta
     1201 aaacacgaga atgtggtcaa cttgattgag atttgtcgaa ccaaagcttc cccctataac
     1261 cgctgcaagg gtagtatata cctggtgttc gacttctgcg agcatgacct tgctgggctg
     1321 ttgagcaatg ttttggtcaa gttcacgctg tctgagatca agagggtgat gcagatgctg
     1381 cttaacggcc tctactacat ccacagaaac aagatcctgc atagggacat gaaggctgct
     1441 aatgtgctta tcactcgtga tggggtcctg aagctggcag actttgggct ggcccgggcc
     1501 ttcagcctgg ccaagaacag ccagcccaac cgctacacca accgtgtggt gacactctgg
     1561 taccggcccc cggagctgtt gctcggggag cgggactacg gcccccccat tgacctgtgg
     1621 ggtgctgggt gcatcatggc agagatgtgg acccgcagcc ccatcatgca gggcaacacg
     1681 gagcagcacc aactcgccct catcagtcag ctctgcggct ccatcacccc tgaggtgtgg
     1741 ccaaacgtgg acaactatga gctgtacgaa aagctggagc tggtcaaggg ccagaagcgg
     1801 aaggtgaagg acaggctgaa ggcctatgtg cgtgacccat acgcactgga cctcatcgac
     1861 aagctgctgg tgctggaccc tgcccagcgc atcgacagcg atgacgccct caaccacgac
     1921 ttcttctggt ccgaccccat gccctccgac ctcaagggca tgctctccac ccacctgacg
     1981 tccatgttcg agtacttggc accaccgcgc cggaagggca gccagatcac ccagcagtcc
     2041 accaaccaga gtcgcaatcc cgccaccacc aaccagacgg agtttgagcg cgtcttctga
     2101 gaattctgca gatatccatc acactggcgg ccgctcgagc atgcatctag agggccctat
     2161 tctatagtgt cacctaaatg ctagagctcg ctgatcagcc tcgactgtgc cttctagttg
     2221 ccagccatct gttgtttgcc cctcccccgt gccttccttg accctggaag gtgccactcc
     2281 cactgtcctt tcctaataaa atgaggaaat tgcatcgcat tgtctgagta ggtgtcattc
     2341 tattctgggg ggtggggtgg ggcaggacag caagggggag gattgggaag acaatagcag
     2401 gcatgctggg gatgcggtgg gctctatggc ttctgaggcg gaaagaacca gctggggctc
     2461 tagggggtat ccccnnnnnn nnnnnnnnnn nnnnnnnnnn nnnnnnnnnn nnnnnnnnnn
     2521 nnnnnnnnnn nnnnnnnnnn nnnnnnnnnn nnnnnnnnnn nnnnnnnnnn nnnnnnnnnn
     2581 nnnnnnnnnn nnnnnnnncg ccggctttcc ccgtcaagct ctaaatcggg gcannnnnnn
     2641 nnnnnnnnnn nnnnnnnnnn nnnnnnnnnn nnnnnnnnnn nnnnnnnnnn annnnnnnnn
     2701 nnnnnnnnnn nnnnnnnnnn nnnnnnnnnn nnnnnnnnnn cctttgacgt tggagtccac
     2761 gttctttaat agtggactct tgttccaaac tggaacaaca ctcaacccta tctcggtcta
     2821 ttcttttgat ttataaggga ttttggggat ttcggcctat tggttaaaaa atgagctgat
     2881 ttaacaaaaa tttaacgcga attaattctg tggaatgtgt gtcagttagg gtgtggaaag
     2941 tccccaggct ccccaggcag gcagaagtat gcaaagcatg catctcaatt agtcagcaac
     3001 caggtgtgga aagtccccag gctccccagc aggcagaagt atgcaaagca tgcatctcaa
     3061 ttagtcagca accatagtcc cgcccctaac tccgcccatc ccgcccctaa ctccgcccag
     3121 ttccgcccat tctccgcccc atggctgact aatttttttt atttatgcag aggccgaggc
     3181 cgcctctgcc tctgagctat tccagaagta gtgaggaggc ttttttggag gcctaggctt
     3241 ttgcaaaaag ctcccgggag cttgtatatc cattttcgga tctgatcaag agacaggatg
     3301 aggatcgttt cgcatgattg aacaagatgg attgcacgca ggttctccgg ccgcttgggt
     3361 ggagaggcta ttcggctatg actgggcaca acagacaatc ggctgctctg atgccgccgt
     3421 gttccggctg tcagcgcagg ggcgcccggt tctttttgtc aagaccgacc tgtccggtgc
     3481 cctgaatgaa ctgcaggacg aggcagcgcg gctatcgtgg ctggccacga cgggcgttcc
     3541 ttgcgcagct gtgctcgacg ttgtcactga agcgggaagg gactggctgc tattgggcga
     3601 agtgccgggg caggatctcc tgtcatctca ccttgctcct gccgagaaag tatccatcat
     3661 ggctgatgca atgcggcggc tgcatacgct tgatccggct acctgcccat tcgaccacca
     3721 agcgaaacat cgcatcgagc gagcacgtac tcggatggaa gccggtcttg tcgatcagga
     3781 tgatctggac gaagagcatc aggggctcgc gccagccgaa ctgttcgcca ggctcaaggc
     3841 gcgcatgccc gacggcgagg atctcgtcgt gacccatggc gatgcctgct tgccgaatat
     3901 catggtggaa aatggccgct tttctggatt catcgactgt ggccggctgg gtgtggcgga
     3961 ccgctatcag gacatagcgt tggctacccg tgatattgct gaagagcttg gcggcgaatg
     4021 ggctgaccgc ttcctcgtgc tttacggtat cgccgctccc gattcgcagc gcatcgcctt
     4081 ctatcgcctt cttgacgagt tcttctgagc gggactctgg ggttcgaaat gaccgaccaa
     4141 gcgacgccca acctgccatc acgagatttc gattccaccg ccgccttcta tgaaaggttg
     4201 ggcttcggaa tcgttttccg ggacgccggc tggatgatcc tccagcgcgg ggatctcatg
     4261 ctggagttct tcgcccaccc caacttgttt attgcagctt ataatggtta caaataaagc
     4321 aatagcatca caaatttcac aaataaagca tttttttcac tgcattctag ttgtggtttg
     4381 tccaaactca tcaatgtatc ttatcatgtc tgtataccgt cgacctctag ctagagcttg
     4441 gcgtaatcat ggtcatagct gtttcctgtg tgaaattgtt atccgctcac aattccacac
     4501 aacatacgag ccggaagcat aaagtgtaaa gcctggggtg cctaatgagt gagctaactc
     4561 acattaattg cgttgcgctc actgcccgct ttccagtcgg gaaacctgtc gtgccagctg
     4621 cattaatgaa tcggccaacg cgcggggaga ggcggtttgc gtattgggcg ctcttccgct
     4681 tcctcgctca ctgactcgct gcgctcggtc gttcggctgc ggcgagcggt atcagctcac
     4741 tcaaaggcgg taatacggtt atccacagaa tcaggggata acgcaggaaa gaacatgtga
     4801 gcaaaaggcc agcaaaaggc caggaaccgt aaaaaggccg cgttgctggc gtttttccat
     4861 aggctccgcc cccctgacga gcatcacaaa aatcgacgct caagtcagag gtggcgaaac
     4921 ccgacaggac tataaagata ccaggcgttt ccccctggaa gctccctcgt gcgctctcct
     4981 gttccgaccc tgccgcttac cggatacctg tccgcctttc tcccttcggg aagcgtggcg
     5041 ctttctcaat gctcacgctg taggtatctc agttcggtgt aggtcgttcg ctccaagctg
     5101 ggctgtgtgc acgaaccccc cgttcagccc gaccgctgcg ccttatccgg taactatcgt
     5161 cttgagtcca acccggtaag acacgactta tcgccactgg cagcagccac tggtaacagg
     5221 attagcagag cgaggtatgt aggcggtgct acagagttct tgaagtggtg gcctaactac
     5281 ggctacacta gaaggacagt atttggtatc tgcgctctgc tgaagccagt taccttcgga
     5341 aaaagagttg gtagctcttg atccggcaaa caaaccaccg ctggtagcgg tggttttttt
     5401 gtttgcaagc agcagattac gcgcagaaaa aaaggatctc aagaagatcc tttgatcttt
     5461 tctacggggt ctgacgctca gtggaacgaa aactcacgtt aagggatttt ggtcatgaga
     5521 ttatcaaaaa ggatcttcac ctagatcctt ttaaattaaa aatgaagttt taaatcaatc
     5581 taaagtatat atgagtaaac ttggtctgac agttaccaat gcttaatcag tgaggcacct
     5641 atctcagcga tctgtctatt tcgttcatcc atagttgcct gactccccgt cgtgtagata
     5701 actacgatac gggagggctt accatctggc cccagtgctg caatgatacc gcgagaccca
     5761 cgctcaccgg ctccagattt atcagcaata aaccagccag ccggaagggc cgagcgcaga
     5821 agtggtcctg caactttatc cgcctccatc cagtctatta attgttgccg ggaagctaga
     5881 gtaagtagtt cgccagttaa tagtttgcgc aacgttgttg ccattgctac aggcatcgtg
     5941 gtgtcacgct cgtcgtttgg tatggcttca ttcagctccg gttcccaacg atcaaggcga
     6001 gttacatgat cccccatgtt gtgcaaaaaa gcggttagct ccttcggtcc tccgatcgtt
     6061 gtcagaagta agttggccgc agtgttatca ctcatggtta tggcagcact gcataattct
     6121 cttactgtca tgccatccgt aagatgcttt tctgtgactg gtgagtactc aaccaagtca
     6181 ttctgagaat agtgtatgcg gcgaccgagt tgctcttgcc cggcgtcaat acgggataat
     6241 accgcgccac atagcagaac tttaaaagtg ctcatcattg gaaaacgttc ttcggggcga
     6301 aaactctcaa ggatcttacc gctgttgaga tccagttcga tgtaacccac tcgtgcaccc
     6361 aactgatctt cagcatcttt tactttcacc agcgtttctg ggtgagcaaa aacaggaagg
     6421 caaaatgccg caaaaaaggg aataagggcg acacggaaat gttgaatact catactcttc
     6481 ctttttcaat attattgaag catttatcag ggttattgtc tcatgagcgg atacatattt
     6541 gaatgtattt agaaaaataa acaaataggg gttccgcgca catttccccg aaaagtgcca
     6601 cctgacgtc
//
